>Addgene plasmid #41733 | pRSET.GltI253-cpGFP.L1LV/L2NP | depositor full sequence | sequence record 56305 | pRSET.GltI253-cpGFP.L1LV/L2NP sequence 4432 bps
GATCTCGATCCCGCGAAATTAATACGACTCACTATAGGGAGACCACAACGGTTTCCCTCTAGAAATAATT
TTGTTTAACTTTAAGAAGGAGATATACATATGCGGGGTTCTCATCATCATCATCATCATGGTATGGCTAG
CATGACTGGTGGACAGCAAATGGGTCGGGATCTGTACGACGATGACGATAAGGATCGATGGGGATCCGCC
GCAGGCAGCACGCTGGACAAAATCGCCAAAAACGGTGTGATTGTCGTCGGTCACCGTGAATCTTCAGTGC
CTTTCTCTTATTACGACAATCAGCAAAAAGTGGTGGGTTACTCGCAGGATTACTCCAACGCCATTGTTGA
AGCAGTGAAAAAGAAACTCAACAAACCGGACTTGCAGGTAAAACTGATTCCGATTACCTCACAAAACCGT
ATTCCACTGCTGCAAAACGGCACTTTCGATTTTGAATGTGGTTCTACCACCAACAACGTCGAACGCCAAA
AACAGGCGGCTTTCTCTGACACTATTTTCGTGGTCGGTACGCGCCTGTTGACCAAAAAGGGTGGCGATAT
CAAAGATTTTGCCAACCTGAAAGACAAAGCCGTAGTCGTCACTTCCGGCACTACCTCTGAAGTTTTGCTC
AACAAACTGAATGAAGAGCAAAAAATGAATATGCGCATCATCAGCGCCAAAGATCACGGTGACTCTTTCC
GCACCCTGGAAAGCGGTCGTGCCGTTGCCTTTATGATGGATGACGTGCTGCTGGCCGGTGAACGTGCGAA
AGCGAAGAAACCAGACAACTGGGAAATCGTCGGCAAGCCGCAGTCTCAGGAGGCCTACGGTTGTATGTTG
CGTAAAGATGATCCGCAGTTCAAAAAGCTGATGGATGACACCATCGCTCAGGTGCAGACCTCCGGTGAAG
CGGAAAAATGGTTTGATAAGTGGTTCAAAAATCCAATTCTGGTGAGCCACAACGTCTATATCATGGCCGA
CAAGCAGAGGAACGGCATCAAGGCGAACTTCAAGATCCGCCACAACATCGAGGACGGCGGCGTGCAGCTC
GCCTACCACTACCAGCAGAACACCCCCATCGGCGACGGCCCCGTGCTGCTGCCCGACAACCACTACCTGA
GCACCCAGTCCAAACTTTCGAAAGACCCCAACGAGAAGCGCGATCACATGGTCCTGCTGGAGTTCGTGAC
CGCCGCCGGGATCACTCTCGGCATGGACGAGCTGTACAAGGGCGGTACCGGAGGGAGCATGGTGAGCAAG
GGCGAGGAGCTGTTCACCGGGGTGGTGCCCATCCTGGTCGAGCTGGACGGCGACGTAAACGGCCACAAGT
TCAGCGTGTCCGGCGAGGGTGAGGGCGATGCCACCTACGGCAAGCTGACCCTGAAGTTCATCTGCACCAC
CGGCAAGCTGCCCGTGCCCTGGCCCACCCTCGTGACCACCCTGACCTACGGCGTGCAGTGCTTCAGCCGC
TACCCCGACCACATGAAGCAGCACGACTTCTTCAAGTCCGCCATGCCCGAAGGCTACATCCAGGAGCGCA
CCATCTTCTTCAAGGACGACGGCAACTACAAGACCCGCGCCGAGGTGAAGTTCGAGGGCGACACCCTGGT
GAACCGCATCGAGCTGAAGGGCATCGACTTCAAGGAGGACGGCAACATCCTGGGGCATAAGCTGGAGTAC
AACTTTAACAACCCCCTGAACATGAATTTCGAACTGTCAGACGAAATGAAAGCACTGTTCAAAGAACCGA
ATGACAAGGCACTGAAATAAGAATTCGAAGCTTGATCCGGCTGCTAACAAAGCCCGAAAGGAAGCTGAGT
TGGCTGCTGCCACCGCTGAGCAATAACTAGCATAACCCCTTGGGGCCTCTAAACGGGTCTTGAGGGGTTT
TTTGCTGAAAGGAGGAACTATATCCGGATCTGGCGTAATAGCGAAGAGGCCCGCACCGATCGCCCTTCCC
AACAGTTGCGCAGCCTGAATGGCGAATGGG
[124 nt withheld, positions 1991-2114]
C
[91 nt withheld, positions 2116-2206]
A
[49 nt withheld, positions 2208-2256]
CCTTTGACGTTGGAGTCCACGTTCTTT
[37 nt withheld, positions 2284-2320]
ACCCTATCTCGGTCTATTCTTTTGATTTATAAGGGATTTTGCCGATTTCGGCCTATTGGTTAAAAAATGA
GCTGATTTAACAAAAATTTAACGCGAATTTTAACAAAATATTAACGCTTACAATTTAGGTGGCACTTTTC
GGGGAAATGTGCGCGGAACCCCTATTTGTTTATTTTTCTAAATACATTCAAATATGTATCCGCTCATGAG
ACAATAACCCTGATAAATGCTTCAATAATATTGAAAAAGGAAGAGTATGAGTATTCAACATTTCCGTGTC
GCCCTTATTCCCTTTTTTGCGGCATTTTGCCTTCCTGTTTTTGCTCACCCAGAAACGCTGGTGAAAGTAA
AAGATGCTGAAGATCAGTTGGGTGCACGAGTGGGTTACATCGAACTGGATCTCAACAGCGGTAAGATCCT
TGAGAGTTTTCGCCCCGAAGAACGTTTTCCAATGATGAGCACTTTTAAAGTTCTGCTATGTGGCGCGGTA
TTATCCCGTATTGACGCCGGGCAAGAGCAACTCGGTCGCCGCATACACTATTCTCAGAATGACTTGGTTG
AGTACTCACCAGTCACAGAAAAGCATCTTACGGATGGCATGACAGTAAGAGAATTATGCAGTGCTGCCAT
AACCATGAGTGATAACACTGCGGCCAACTTACTTCTGACAACGATCGGAGGACCGAAGGAGCTAACCGCT
TTTTTGCACAACATGGGGGATCATGTAACTCGCCTTGATCGTTGGGAACCGGAGCTGAATGAAGCCATAC
CAAACGACGAGCGTGACACCACGATGCCTGTAGCAATGGCAACAACGTTGCGCAAACTATTAACTGGCGA
ACTACTTACTCTAGCTTCCCGGCAACAATTAATAGACTGGATGGAGGCGGATAAAGTTGCAGGACCACTT
CTGCGCTCGGCCCTTCCGGCTGGCTGGTTTATTGCTGATAAATCTGGAGCCGGTGAGCGTGGGTCTCGCG
GTATCATTGCAGCACTGGGGCCAGATGGTAAGCCCTCCCGTATCGTAGTTATCTACACGACGGGGAGTCA
GGCAACTATGGATGAACGAAATAGACAGATCGCTGAGATAGGTGCCTCACTGATTAAGCATTGGTAACTG
TCAGACCAAGTTTACTCATATATACTTTAGATTGATTTAAAACTTCATTTTTAATTTAAAAGGATCTAGG
TGAAGATCCTTTTTGATAATCTCATGACCAAAATCCCTTAACGTGAGTTTTCGTTCCACTGAGCGTCAGA
CCCCGTAGAAAAGATCAAAGGATCTTCTTGAGATCCTTTTTTTCTGCGCGTAATCTGCTGCTTGCAAACA
AAAAAACCACCGCTACCAGCGGTGGTTTGTTTGCCGGATCAAGAGCTACCAACTCTTTTTCCGAAGGTAA
CTGGCTTCAGCAGAGCGCAGATACCAAATACTGTTCTTCTAGTGTAGCCGTAGTTAGGCCACCACTTCAA
GAACTCTGTAGCACCGCCTACATACCTCGCTCTGCTAATCCTGTTACCAGTGGCTGCTGCCAGTGGCGAT
AAGTCGTGTCTTACCGGGTTGGACTCAAGACGATAGTTACCGGATAAGGCGCAGCGGTCGGGCTGAACGG
GGGGTTCGTGCACACAGCCCAGCTTGGAGCGAACGACCTACACCGAACTGAGATACCTACAGCGTGAGCT
ATGAGAAAGCGCCACGCTTCCCGAAGGGAGAAAGGCGGACAGGTATCCGGTAAGCGGCAGGGTCGGAACA
GGAGAGCGCACGAGGGAGCTTCCAGGGGGAAACGCCTGGTATCTTTATAGTCCTGTCGGGTTTCGCCACC
TCTGACTTGAGCGTCGATTTTTGTGATGCTCGTCAGGGGGGCGGAGCCTATGGAAAAACGCCAGCAACGC
GGCCTTTTTACGGTTCCTGGCCTTTTGCTGGCCTTTTGCTCACATGTTCTTTCCTGCGTTATCCCCTGAT
TCTGTGGATAACCGTATTACCGCCTTTGAGTGAGCTGATACCGCTCGCCGCAGCCGAACGACCGAGCGCA
GCGAGTCAGTGAGCGAGGAAGCGGAAGAGCGCCCAATACGCAAACCGCCTCTCCCCGCGCGTTGGCCGAT
TCATTAATGCAG
Features (pLannotate 1.2.2; 16 found; start..end, strand, type, name):
     20..38      +  promoter       T7 promoter: promoter for bacteriophage T7 RNA polymerase
     70..92      +  RBS            RBS: efficient ribosome binding site from bacteriophage T7 gene 10 (Olins and Rangwala, 1989)
    112..132     +  CDS            capTEV™ (fragment): composite tag for in vivo biotinylation, TEV protease cleavage, and 6xHis tagging
    133..165     +  CDS            T7 tag (gene 10 leader): leader peptide from bacteriophage T7 gene 10 promotes efficient translation in E. coli
    169..192     +  CDS            Xpress™ tag: Xpress™ epitope tag, including an enterokinase recognition and cleavage site
    208..948     +  CDS            gltI (fragment): GLTI_ECOLI - Also known as ybeJ, yzzK. Experimental evidence at protein level: Swiss-Prot protein existence level 1. Part of the ABC transporter complex GltIJKL involved in glutamate and aspartate uptake. Binds to both glutamate and aspartate. From Escherichia coli (strain K12).
    961..1683    +  CDS            cEGFP: cEGFP is a basic (constitutively fluorescent) green fluorescent protein published in 2008, derived from Aequorea victoria.
   1696..1764    +  CDS            gltI (fragment): GLTI_ECOLI - Also known as ybeJ, yzzK. Experimental evidence at protein level: Swiss-Prot protein existence level 1. Part of the ABC transporter complex GltIJKL involved in glutamate and aspartate uptake. Binds to both glutamate and aspartate. From Escherichia coli (strain K12).
   1790..1839    +  CDS            SET1 (fragment): solubility-enhancement tag derived from T7 phage gene 10B
   1847..1894    +  terminator     T7 terminator: transcription terminator for bacteriophage T7 RNA polymerase
   1920..1986    +  CDS            lacZα (fragment): LacZα fragment of β-galactosidase; lacZ fragment
   1991..2419    +  rep_origin     f1 ori (sequence partly withheld): f1 bacteriophage origin of replication; arrow indicates direction of (+) strand synthesis
   2472..2576    +  promoter       AmpR promoter: bla
   2577..3437    +  CDS            AmpR: β-lactamase; bla; confers resistance to ampicillin, carbenicillin, and related antibiotics
   3608..4196    +  rep_origin     ori: high-copy-number ColE1/pMB1/pBR322/pUC origin of replication
   4379..4432    +  CDS            lacI (fragment): lac repressor; lacI; The lac repressor binds to the lac operator to inhibit transcription in E. coli. This inhibition can be relieved by adding lactose or isopropyl-β-D-thiogalactopyranoside (IPTG).
