[The description below was written by a language model from this plasmid's Addgene catalogue record and pLannotate feature annotations shown in this document.]
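Description:
pRSET.GltI253-cpGFP.L1LV/L2NP is a 4.4 kb bacterial expression plasmid built on the pRSET-A backbone for cytoplasmic production of iGluSnFR, a single-wavelength, genetically encoded glutamate sensor. It is maintained at high copy in E. coli through a ColE1/pUC-type origin and selected with ampicillin via the β-lactamase gene. An f1 origin is also present, which permits single-stranded DNA production. Small annotated fragments of lacZα, lacI and a T7 gene 10-derived segment downstream of the insert appear to be backbone remnants rather than functional elements.

The sensor coding sequence sits between the BamHI and EcoRI sites. It is driven by a T7 promoter with the T7 gene 10 ribosome binding site and followed by the T7 terminator, so expression requires a host that supplies T7 RNA polymerase. The backbone contributes an N-terminal leader comprising a 6xHis tag, the T7 gene 10 epitope and the Xpress tag with its enterokinase cleavage site, which allow affinity purification and detection. The sensor itself consists of the E. coli periplasmic glutamate/aspartate-binding protein GltI (YbeJ) interrupted between residues 253 and 254 by a circularly permuted GFP (cpGFP146). The feature table reflects this as a large gltI fragment, the GFP module, and a short C-terminal gltI fragment. The two junction linkers, denoted L1LV and L2NP, were chosen by high-throughput screening of linker variants. Glutamate binding is thereby coupled to a fluorescence increase, reported as a maximal ΔF/F of 4.5 in vitro under one- and two-photon illumination. The depositor notes an expected K158R substitution (GFP numbering) that does not impair function. The record supports use for bacterial expression of the soluble sensor protein, for example for in vitro characterisation.
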