Addgene plasmid #41733: pRSET.GltI253-cpGFP.L1LV/L2NP
Purpose: a single-wavelength intracellular glutamate sensor constructed from E. coli Gltl and cpGFP. For bacterial cytoplasmic expression
Depositing lab: Loren Looger. Depositing organization: HHMI, Janelia Research Campus. Publication: An optimized fluorescent probe for visualizing glutamate neurotransmission. Marvin JS, Borghuis BG, Tian L, Cichon J, Harnett MT, Akerboom J, Gordus A, Renninger SL, Chen TW, Bargmann CI, Orger MB, Schreiter ER, Demb JB, Gan WB, Hires SA, Looger LL. Nat Methods. 2013 Feb;10(2):162-70. doi: 10.1038/nmeth.2333. Epub 2013 Jan 13. PubMed 23314171.
Backbone
  Vector backbone: pRSET-A
  Backbone manufacturer: Invitrogen
  Backbone size w/o insert (bp): 2897
  Total vector size (bp): 4432
  Vector type: Bacterial Expression ; Glutamate Biosensor
Growth in bacteria
  Bacterial resistance: Ampicillin, 100 μg/mL
  Growth temperature: 37°C
  Growth strain: DH5alpha
  Copy number: High Copy
Gene/Insert
  Gene/Insert name: GltI based Glutamate Biosensor (alt names: iGluSnFR; gltI/ybeJ; cpGFP146)
  Species: Synthetic; E. coli
  Insert size (bp): 1573
  Mutation: cpGFP146 variant from EcMBP165-cpGFP.PPYF.pRSET inserted between AA253-254 of E. coli gltI/ybeJ
  Promoter: T7
  Tag / fusion protein: 6xHis (N terminal on backbone); T7 epitope (N terminal on backbone); Xpress tag (N terminal on backbone)
  Cloning method: Restriction Enzyme; 5′ cloning site BamHI (not destroyed); 3′ cloning site EcoRI (not destroyed)
  Sequencing primers: 5′ T7; 3′ T7-term
Resource information
  A portion of this plasmid was derived from a plasmid made by: E. coli glutamate-binding protein (gltI) from FLIP-E (Okumoto, et al. 2005, PNAS, PMID: 15939876) and cpGFP146 variant from EcMBP165-cpGFP.PPYF.pRSET (Addgene plasmid #33372)
Terms and licenses: Academic/Nonprofit Terms; Industry Terms: Not Available to Industry
Depositor comments: Biosensor iGluSnFRa is a single-wavelength glutamate sensor constructed from E. coli GltI and cpGFP. iGluSnFR is bright and photostable, with 4.5 (ΔF/F)max in vitro, under both 1- and 2-photon illumination. pRSET.GltI253-cpGFP.L1LV/L2NP was constructed by subcloning the gene for E. coli glutamate-binding protein (gltI) from a previous glutamate sensor, FLIP-E (Okumoto, et al. 2005, PNAS, PMID: 15939876), into the pRSET-A vector (Invitrogen) with a BamHI site encoding Gly-Ser at the 5’-end and an EcoRI site included after the stop codon. The GltI-cpGFP insertion variants were constructed by overlap PCR using the wild-type gltI sequence and the cpGFP146 variant from EcMBP165-cpGFP.PPYF.pRSET (Addgene plasmid #33372). The linker was selected by high-throughput screening of site-directed mutagenesis-generated linker variants. Detailed amino acid sequences are provided in the supplementary documents available above. More information on senor engineering and characterization can be found in the associated article (see below). Alternate plasmid names: ybej253.L1LV.L2NP.pRSET; pRSET.iGluSnFR These iGluSnFR constructs contain a K158R (GFP numbering) mutation that is not referenced in the publication. Depositing lab has confirmed that this mutation is expected and that the plasmids function as described.
How to cite: pRSET.GltI253-cpGFP.L1LV/L2NP was a gift from Loren Looger (Addgene plasmid # 41733 ; http://n2t.net/addgene:41733 ; RRID:Addgene_41733)
