>Addgene plasmid #41733 | pRSET.GltI253-cpGFP.L1LV/L2NP | addgene partial sequence | sequence record 56968 | EGFP-N 5'-CGTCGCCGTCCAGCTCGACCAG-3'
GCTCCTCGCCCTTGCTCACCATGCTCCCTCCGGTACCGCCCTTGTACAGCTCGTCCATGCCGAGAGTGAT
CCCGGCGGCGGTCACGAACTCCAGCAGGACCATGTGATCGCGCTTCTCGTTGGGGTCTTTCGAAAGTTTG
GACTGGGTGCTCAGGTAGTGGTTGTCGGGCAGCAGCACGGGGCCGTCGCCGATGGGGGTGTTCTGCTGGT
AGTGGTAGGCGAGCTGCACGCCGCCGTCCTCGATGTTGTGGCGGATCTTGAAGTTCGCCTTGATGCCGTT
CCTCTGCTTGTCGGCCATGATATAGACGTTGTGGCTCACCAGAATTGGATTTTTGAACCACTTATCAAAC
CATTTTTCCGCTTCACCGGAGGTCTGCACCTGAGCGATGGTGTCATCCATCAGCTTTTTGAACTGCGGAT
CATCTTTACGCAACATACAACCGTAGGCCTCCTGAGACTGCGGCTTGCCGACGATTTCCCAGTTGTCTGG
TTTCTTCGCTTTCGCACGTTCACCGGCCAGCAGCACGTCATCCATCATAAAGGCAACGGCACGACCGCTT
TCCAGGGTGCGGAAAGAGTCACCGTGATCTTTGGCGCTGATGATGCGCATATTCATTTTTTGCTCTTCAT
TCAGTTTGTTGAGCAAAACTTCAGAGGTAGTGCCGGAAGTGACGACTACGGCTTTGTCTTTCAGGTTGGC
AAAATCTTTGATATCGCCACCCTTTTTGGTCAACAGGCGCGTACCGACCACGAAAATAGTGTCAGAGAAA
GCCGCCTGTTTTTGGCGTTCGACGTTGTTGGTGGTAGAACCACATTCAAAATCGAAAGTGCCGTTTTGCA
GCAGTGGAATACGGTTTTGTGAGGTAATCGGAATCAGTTTTACCTGCAAGTCCGGTTTGTTGAGTTTCTT
TTTCACTGCTTCAACAATGGCGTTGGAGTAATCCTGCGAGTAACCCACCACTTTTTGCTGATTGTC
