>Addgene plasmid #41733 | pRSET.GltI253-cpGFP.L1LV/L2NP | addgene partial sequence | sequence record 56969 | T7 5'-TAATACGACTCACTATAGGG-3'
CCTCTAGAAATAATTTTGTTTAACTTTAAGAAGGAGATATACATATGCGGGGTTCTCATCATCATCATCA
TCATGGTATGGCTAGCATGACTGGTGGACAGCAAATGGGTCGGGATCTGTACGACGATGACGATAAGGAT
CGATGGGGATCCGCCGCAGGCAGCACGCTGGACAAAATCGCCAAAAACGGTGTGATTGTCGTCGGTCACC
GTGAATCTTCAGTGCCTTTCTCTTATTACGACAATCAGCAAAAAGTGGTGGGTTACTCGCAGGATTACTC
CAACGCCATTGTTGAAGCAGTGAAAAAGAAACTCAACAAACCGGACTTGCAGGTAAAACTGATTCCGATT
ACCTCACAAAACCGTATTCCACTGCTGCAAAACGGCACTTTCGATTTTGAATGTGGTTCTACCACCAACA
ACGTCGAACGCCAAAAACAGGCGGCTTTCTCTGACACTATTTTCGTGGTCGGTACGCGCCTGTTGACCAA
AAAGGGTGGCGATATCAAAGATTTTGCCAACCTGAAAGACAAAGCCGTAGTCGTCACTTCCGGCACTACC
TCTGAAGTTTTGCTCAACAAACTGAATGAAGAGCAAAAAATGAATATGCGCATCATCAGCGCCAAAGATC
ACGGTGACTCTTTCCGCACCCTGGAAAGCGGTCGTGCCGTTGCCTTTATGATGGATGACGTGCTGCTGGC
CGGTGAACGTGCGAAAGCGAAGAAACCAGACAACTGGGAAATCGTCGGCAAGCCGCAGTCTCAGGAGGCC
TACGGTTGTATGTTGCGTAAAGATGATCCGCAGTTCAAAAAGCTGATGGATGACACCATCGCTCAGGTGC
AGACCTCCGGTGAAGCGGAAAAATGGTTTGATAAGTGGTTCAAAAATCCAATTCTGGTGAGCCACAACGT
CTATATCATGGCCGACAAGCAGAGGAACGGCATCAAGGCGA
