>Addgene plasmid #41733 | pRSET.GltI253-cpGFP.L1LV/L2NP | addgene partial sequence | sequence record 56970 | T7-term
TTCGGGCTTTGTTAGCAGCCGGATCAAGCTTCGAATTCTTATTTCAGTGCCTTGTCATTCGGTTCTTTGA
ACAGTGCTTTCATTTCGTCTGACAGTTCGAAATTCATGTTCAGGGGGTTGTTAAAGTTGTACTCCAGCTT
ATGCCCCAGGATGTTGCCGTCCTCCTTGAAGTCGATGCCCTTCAGCTCGATGCGGTTCACCAGGGTGTCG
CCCTCGAACTTCACCTCGGCGCGGGTCTTGTAGTTGCCGTCGTCCTTGAAGAAGATGGTGCGCTCCTGGA
TGTAGCCTTCGGGCATGGCGGACTTGAAGAAGTCGTGCTGCTTCATGTGGTCGGGGTAGCGGCTGAAGCA
CTGCACGCCGTAGGTCAGGGTGGTCACGAGGGTGGGCCAGGGCACGGGCAGCTTGCCGGTGGTGCAGATG
AACTTCAGGGTCAGCTTGCCGTAGGTGGCATCGCCCTCACCCTCGCCGGACACGCTGAACTTGTGGCCGT
TTACGTCGCCGTCCAGCTCGACCAGGATGGGCACCACCCCGGTGAACAGCTCCTCGCCCTTGCTCACCAT
GCTCCCTCCGGTACCGCCCTTGTACAGCTCGTCCATGCCGAGAGTGATCCCGGCGGCGGTCACGAACTCC
AGCAGGACCATGTGATCGCGCTTCTCGTTGGGGTCTTTCGAAAGTTTGGACTGGGTGCTCAGGTAGTGGT
TGTCGGGCAGCAGCACGGGGCCGTCGCCGATGGGGGTGTTCTGCTGGTAGTGGTAGGCGAGCTGCACGCC
GCCGTCCTCGATGTTGTGGCGGATCTTGAAGTTCGCCTTGATGCCGTTCCTCTGCTTGTCGGCCATGATA
TAGACGTTGTGGCTCACCAGAATTGGATTTTTGAACCACTTATCAAACCATTTTTCCGCTTCACCGGAGG
TCTGCACCTGAGCGATGGTGTCATCCATCAGCTTTTTGAACTGCGGATCATCTTTACGCAACATACAACC
GTAGGCCTCCTGAGACTGCGGCTTGCC
